Addgene plasmid #25101: pET28a-pro-sumo1
Depositing lab: Guy Salvesen. Depositing organization: Sanford Burnham Prebys Medical Discovery Institute. Publication: Small ubiquitin-related modifier (SUMO)-specific proteases: profiling the specificities and activities of human SENPs. Mikolajczyk J, Drag M, Bekes M, Cao JT, Ronai Z, Salvesen GS. J Biol Chem. 2007 Sep 7. 282(36):26217-24. 10.1074/jbc.M702444200 PubMed 17591783.
Backbone
  Vector backbone: pET28a
  Backbone manufacturer: Novagen
  Backbone size w/o insert (bp): 5369
  Vector type: Bacterial Expression
Growth in bacteria
  Bacterial resistance: Kanamycin, 50 μg/mL
  Growth temperature: 37°C
  Growth strain: DH5alpha
  Growth instructions: DH5alpha for plasmid purification. BL21(DE3) for protein production.
  Copy number: High Copy
Gene/Insert
  Gene/Insert name: pro-SUMO1 (alt names: Small ubiquitin-related modifier 1; Sentrin; Ubiquitin-like protein SMT3C)
  Species: H. sapiens (human)
  Insert size (bp): 330
  Mutation: Changed Serine 2 to Alanine
  GenBank ID: U83117
  Entrez Gene: SUMO1 (a.k.a. DAP1, GMP1, OFC10, PIC1, SENP2, SMT3, SMT3C, SMT3H3, UBL1)
  Tag / fusion protein: His (C terminal on backbone)
  Cloning method: Restriction Enzyme; 5′ cloning site NcoI (not destroyed); 3′ cloning site XhoI (not destroyed)
  Sequencing primers: 5′ T7 forward; 3′ T7 reverse
Terms and licenses: Academic/Nonprofit Terms; Industry Terms: Not Available to Industry
How to cite: pET28a-pro-sumo1 was a gift from Guy Salvesen (Addgene plasmid # 25101 ; http://n2t.net/addgene:25101 ; RRID:Addgene_25101)
