[The description below was written by a language model from this plasmid's Addgene catalogue record.]
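Description:
pET28a-pro-sumo1 is a bacterial expression plasmid built on the Novagen pET28a backbone (about 5.4 kb without insert) and carrying the human SUMO1 precursor. It is selected with kanamycin and listed as high copy. A standard cloning strain is used for plasmid propagation, while protein production is carried out in BL21(DE3), the strain that supplies T7 RNA polymerase. This fits the general design of pET vectors, in which the insert is transcribed from a T7 promoter, and the record lists T7 forward and T7 reverse as the sequencing primers. No feature table is provided, so individual backbone elements are not itemised here.

The roughly 330 bp insert encodes pro-SUMO1, the unprocessed form of small ubiquitin-related modifier 1 (also known as sentrin or SMT3C), which retains the C-terminal extension that SUMO-specific proteases remove to generate the mature modifier. It was cloned between NcoI and XhoI, both sites being preserved. Using NcoI at the 5′ end places the start codon within the site, bypassing the vector's N-terminal tag region, and probably accounts for the recorded serine 2 to alanine change. The XhoI junction fuses the coding sequence in frame to the backbone-encoded C-terminal His tag. The product is therefore a pro-SUMO1 carrying a His tag downstream of its natural processing site, which permits metal-affinity purification.

The associated publication profiles the specificities and activities of human SENP proteases. This suggests that the recombinant protein serves as a precursor substrate for assaying SENP processing (endopeptidase) activity, although the record does not explicitly state the intended use.
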