>Addgene plasmid #25101 | pET28a-pro-sumo1 | addgene partial sequence | sequence record 31129 | 25101 with T7-term
TTTCGGGCTTTGTTAGCAGCCGGATCTCAGTGGTGGTGGTGGTGGTGCTCGAGAACTGTTGAATGACCTC
CCGTTTGTTCCTGATAAACTTCAATCACATCTTCTTCCTCCATTCCCAGTTCTTTTGGAGTATGATTATC
AGCAATTCTCTGACCCTCAAAGAGAAACCTGAGTGAATTCATTGGAACACCCTGTCTTTGACAGTATGAT
TCTTTGAGTTTCTTGAGATGTGTTGTCATTTTCACTTTGAAGTGAATCTCACTGCTATCCTGTCCAATGA
CTTTGAGTTTAATATATTCACCTTCCTTCTTATCCCCCAAGTCCTCAGTTGAAGGTTTTGCCTCCTGGTC
AGCCATGGTATATCTCCTTCTTAAAGTTAAACAAAATTATTTCTAGAGGGGAATTGTTATCCGCTCACAA
TTCCCCTATAGTGAGTCGTATTAATTTCGCGGGATCGAGATCTCGATCCTCTACGCCGGACGCATCGTGG
CCGGCATCACCGGCGCCACAGGTGCGGTTGCTGGCGCCTATATCGCCGACATCACCGATGGGGAAGATCG
GGCTCGCCACTTCGGGCTCATGAGCGCTTGTTTCGGCGTGGGTATGGTGGCAGGCCCCGTGGCCGGGGGA
CTGTTGGGCGCCATCTCCTTGCATGCACCATTCCTTGCGGCGGCGGTGCTCAACGGCCTCAACCTACTAC
TGGGCTGCTTCCTAATGCAGGAGTCGCATAANGGAGAGCGTCGAGATCCCGGACACCATCGAATGGCGCA
AAACCTTTCGCGGTATGGCATGATAGCGCCCGGAAGAGAGTCAATTCAGGTGGTGAATGTGAAACCAGTA
ACGTTATACGATGTCGCAGAGTATGCCGGTGTCTCTTATC
